>Addgene plasmid #246108 | pECFP-C1-PHF13∆NTD (del21-70) | addgene full sequence | sequence record 492702 | Addgene NGS Result
TAGTTATTAATAGTAATCAATTACGGGGTCATTAGTTCATAGCCCATATATGGAGTTCCGCGTTACATAA
CTTACGGTAAATGGCCCGCCTGGCTGACCGCCCAACGACCCCCGCCCATTGACGTCAATAATGACGTATG
TTCCCATAGTAACGCCAATAGGGACTTTCCATTGACGTCAATGGGTGGAGTATTTACGGTAAACTGCCCA
CTTGGCAGTACATCAAGTGTATCATATGCCAAGTACGCCCCCTATTGACGTCAATGACGGTAAATGGCCC
GCCTGGCATTATGCCCAGTACATGACCTTATGGGACTTTCCTACTTGGCAGTACATCTACGTATTAGTCA
TCGCTATTACCATGGTGATGCGGTTTTGGCAGTACATCAATGGGCGTGGATAGCGGTTTGACTCACGGGG
ATTTCCAAGTCTCCACCCCATTGACGTCAATGGGAGTTTGTTTTGGCACCAAAATCAACGGGACTTTCCA
AAATGTCGTAACAACTCCGCCCCATTGACGCAAATGGGCGGTAGGCGTGTACGGTGGGAGGTCTATATAA
GCAGAGCTGGTTTAGTGAACCGTCAGATCCGCTAGCGCTACCGGTCGCCACCATGGTGAGCAAGGGCGAG
GAGCTGTTCACCGGGGTGGTGCCCATCCTGGTCGAGCTGGACGGCGACGTAAACGGCCACAAGTTCAGCG
TGTCCGGCGAGGGCGAGGGCGATGCCACCTACGGCAAGCTGACCCTGAAGTTCATCTGCACCACCGGCAA
GCTGCCCGTGCCCTGGCCCACCCTCGTGACCACCCTGACCTGGGGCGTGCAGTGCTTCAGCCGCTACCCC
GACCACATGAAGCAGCACGACTTCTTCAAGTCCGCCATGCCCGAAGGCTACGTCCAGGAGCGCACCATCT
TCTTCAAGGACGACGGCAACTACAAGACCCGCGCCGAGGTGAAGTTCGAGGGCGACACCCTGGTGAACCG
CATCGAGCTGAAGGGCATCGACTTCAAGGAGGACGGCAACATCCTGGGGCACAAGCTGGAGTACAACTAC
ATCAGCCACAACGTCTATATCACCGCCGACAAGCAGAAGAACGGCATCAAGGCCAACTTCAAGATCCGCC
ACAACATCGAGGACGGCAGCGTGCAGCTCGCCGACCACTACCAGCAGAACACCCCCATCGGCGACGGCCC
CGTGCTGCTGCCCGACAACCACTACCTGAGCACCCAGTCCGCCCTGAGCAAAGACCCCAACGAGAAGCGC
GATCACATGGTCCTGCTGGAGTTCGTGACCGCCGCCGGGATCACTCTCGGCATGGACGAGCTGTACAAGT
CCGGACTCAGATCTCGAGCTCAAGCTTCGAATTCTGCAGTCGACGGTACCGCGGGCCCGGGATCCATGGA
CTCTGACTCTTGCGCCGCCGCCTTCCACCCGGAGGAATACTCCCCCAGTTGCGAGGACGCGGGTTTCTCA
GACATCGCGTCCTCAGTGCCCTTGCCAGTCTCTGACCGCTGCTTTAGCCACCTGCAGCCTACTCTCTTGC
AGCGAGCCAAGCCCAGTAACTTCCTGCTGGACAGAAAGAAAACGGACAAGCTGAAGAAGAAGAAGAAGAG
GAAGCGCAGGGACAGTGATGCGCCTGGGAAAGAGGGGTACAGGGGGGGCTTGCTGAAGCTGGAAGCCGCT
GACCCCTACGTGGAGACCCCCACGAGTCCCACCTTGCAGGATATCCCCCAGGCTCCCAGCGACCCCTGCT
CGGGCTGGGACTCCGATACTCCCTCGAGTGGATCTTGTGCCACTGTGTCACCTGATCAGGTCAAAGAAAT
AAAAACTGAAGGCAAACGGACTATCGTCCGGCAGGGAAAGCAGGTGGTGTTCCGAGATGAGGACAGCACT
GGCAATGATGAGGACATCATGGTGGACTCAGATGACGATTCCTGGGACCTCGTGACCTGCTTCTGCATGA
AGCCATTTGCCGGCCGCCCCATGATCGAGTGTAATGAGTGCCACACCTGGATTCACCTGTCCTGTGCGAA
AATCCGGAAATCCAATGTTCCAGAAGTGTTTGTCTGCCAAAAGTGCCGGGACTCCAAGTTTGACATCCGC
CGTTCCAACCGCTCGCGGACGGGCTCCCGGAAGCTGTTCCTGGACTGACCGGATCCACCGGATCTAGATA
ACTGATCATAATCAGCCATACCACATTTGTAGAGGTTTTACTTGCTTTAAAAAACCTCCCACACCTCCCC
CTGAACCTGAAACATAAAATGAATGCAATTGTTGTTGTTAACTTGTTTATTGCAGCTTATAATGGTTACA
AATAAAGCAATAGCATCACAAATTTCACAAATAAAGCATTTTTTTCACTGCATTCTAGTTGTGGTTTGTC
CAAACTCATCAATGTATCTTAAGGCGTAAATTGTAAGCGTTAATATTTTGTTAAAATTCGCGTTAAATTT
TTGTTAAATCAGCTCATTTTTTAACCAATAGGCCGAAATCGGCAAAATCCCTTATAAATCAAAAGAATAG
ACCGAGATAGGGT
[37 nt withheld, positions 2534-2570]
AAAGAACGTGGACTCCAACGTCAAAGG
[49 nt withheld, positions 2598-2646]
T
[91 nt withheld, positions 2648-2738]
G
[124 nt withheld, positions 2740-2863]
CAGGTGGCACTTTTCGGGGAAATGTGCGCGGAACCCCTATTTGTTTATTTTTCTAAATACATTCAAATAT
GTATCCGCTCATGAGACAATAACCCTGATAAATGCTTCAATAATATTGAAAAAGGAAGAGTCCTGAGGCG
GAAAGAACCAGCTGTGGAATGTGTGTCAGTTAGGGTGTGGAAAGTCCCCAGGCTCCCCAGCAGGCAGAAG
TATGCAAAGCATGCATCTCAATTAGTCAGCAACCAGGTGTGGAAAGTCCCCAGGCTCCCCAGCAGGCAGA
AGTATGCAAAGCATGCATCTCAATTAGTCAGCAACCATAGTCCCGCCCCTAACTCCGCCCATCCCGCCCC
TAACTCCGCCCAGTTCCGCCCATTCTCCGCCCCATGGCTGACTAATTTTTTTTATTTATGCAGAGGCCGA
GGCCGCCTCGGCCTCTGAGCTATTCCAGAAGTAGTGAGGAGGCTTTTTTGGAGGCCTAGGCTTTTGCAAA
GATCGATCAAGAGACAGGATGAGGATCGTTTCGCATGATTGAACAAGATGGATTGCACGCAGGTTCTCCG
GCCGCTTGGGTGGAGAGGCTATTCGGCTATGACTGGGCACAACAGACAATCGGCTGCTCTGATGCCGCCG
TGTTCCGGCTGTCAGCGCAGGGGCGCCCGGTTCTTTTTGTCAAGACCGACCTGTCCGGTGCCCTGAATGA
ACTGCAAGACGAGGCAGCGCGGCTATCGTGGCTGGCCACGACGGGCGTTCCTTGCGCAGCTGTGCTCGAC
GTTGTCACTGAAGCGGGAAGGGACTGGCTGCTATTGGGCGAAGTGCCGGGGCAGGATCTCCTGTCATCTC
ACCTTGCTCCTGCCGAGAAAGTATCCATCATGGCTGATGCAATGCGGCGGCTGCATACGCTTGATCCGGC
TACCTGCCCATTCGACCACCAAGCGAAACATCGCATCGAGCGAGCACGTACTCGGATGGAAGCCGGTCTT
GTCGATCAGGATGATCTGGACGAAGAGCATCAGGGGCTCGCGCCAGCCGAACTGTTCGCCAGGCTCAAGG
CGAGCATGCCCGACGGCGAGGATCTCGTCGTGACCCATGGCGATGCCTGCTTGCCGAATATCATGGTGGA
AAATGGCCGCTTTTCTGGATTCATCGACTGTGGCCGGCTGGGTGTGGCGGACCGCTATCAGGACATAGCG
TTGGCTACCCGTGATATTGCTGAAGAGCTTGGCGGCGAATGGGCTGACCGCTTCCTCGTGCTTTACGGTA
TCGCCGCTCCCGATTCGCAGCGCATCGCCTTCTATCGCCTTCTTGACGAGTTCTTCTGAGCGGGACTCTG
GGGTTCGAAATGACCGACCAAGCGACGCCCAACCTGCCATCACGAGATTTCGATTCCACCGCCGCCTTCT
ATGAAAGGTTGGGCTTCGGAATCGTTTTCCGGGACGCCGGCTGGATGATCCTCCAGCGCGGGGATCTCAT
GCTGGAGTTCTTCGCCCACCCTAGGGGGAGGCTAACTGAAACACGGAAGGAGACAATACCGGAAGGAACC
CGCGCTATGACGGCAATAAAAAGACAGAATAAAACGCACGGTGTTGGGTCGTTTGTTCATAAACGCGGGG
TTCGGTCCCAGGGCTGGCACTCTGTCGATACCCCACCGAGACCCCATTGGGGCCAATACGCCCGCGTTTC
TTCCTTTTCCCCACCCCACCCCCCAAGTTCGGGTGAAGGCCCAGGGCTCGCAGCCAACGTCGGGGCGGCA
GGCCCTGCCATAGCCTCAGGTTACTCATATATACTTTAGATTGATTTAAAACTTCATTTTTAATTTAAAA
GGATCTAGGTGAAGATCCTTTTTGATAATCTCATGACCAAAATCCCTTAACGTGAGTTTTCGTTCCACTG
AGCGTCAGACCCCGTAGAAAAGATCAAAGGATCTTCTTGAGATCCTTTTTTTCTGCGCGTAATCTGCTGC
TTGCAAACAAAAAAACCACCGCTACCAGCGGTGGTTTGTTTGCCGGATCAAGAGCTACCAACTCTTTTTC
CGAAGGTAACTGGCTTCAGCAGAGCGCAGATACCAAATACTGTTCTTCTAGTGTAGCCGTAGTTAGGCCA
CCACTTCAAGAACTCTGTATCACCGCCTACATACCTCGCTCTGCTAATCCTGTTACCAGTGGCTGCTGCC
AGTGGCGATAAGTCGTGTCTTACCGGGTTGGACTCAAGACGATAGTTACCGGATAAGGCGCAGCGGTCGG
GCTGAACGGGGGGTTCGTGCACACAGCCCAGCTTGGAGCGAACGACCTACACCGAACTGAGATACCTACA
GCGTGAGCTATGAGAAAGCGCCACGCTTCCCGAAGGGAGAAAGGCGGACAGGTATCCGGTAAGCGGCAGG
GTCGGAACAGGAGAGCGCACGAGGGAGCTTCCAGGGGGAAACGCCTGGTATCTTTATAGTCCTGTCGGGT
TTCGCCACCTCTGACTTGAGCGTCGATTTTTGTGATGCTCGTCAGGGGGGCGGAGCCTATGGAAAAACGC
CAGCAACGCGGCCTTTTTACGGTTCCTGGCCTTTTGCTGGCCTTTTGCTCACATGTTCTTTCCTGCGTTA
TCCCCTGATTCTGTGGATAACCGTATTACCGCCATGCAT
Features (pLannotate 1.2.2; 15 found; start..end, strand, type, name):
     61..364     +  enhancer       CMV enhancer: human cytomegalovirus immediate early enhancer
    365..568     +  promoter       CMV promoter: human cytomegalovirus (CMV) immediate early promoter
    613..1329    +  CDS            ECFP: ECFP is a basic (constitutively fluorescent) cyan fluorescent protein published in 1996, derived from Aequorea victoria. It has low acid sensitivity.
   1330..1395    +  misc_feature   MCS: multiple cloning site
   1396..2145    +  CDS            PHF13 (fragment): PHF13_HUMAN - Experimental evidence at protein level: Swiss-Prot protein existence level 1. Modulates chromatin structure. Required for normal chromosome condensation during the early stages of mitosis. Required for normal chromosome separation during mitosis. From Homo sapiens (Human).
   2173..2257    +  CDS            large T antigen (fragment): large T antigen from SV40 (simian virus 40)
   2280..2401    +  polyA_signal   SV40 poly(A) signal: SV40 polyadenylation signal
   2435..2863    -  rep_origin     f1 ori (sequence partly withheld): f1 bacteriophage origin of replication; arrow indicates direction of (+) strand synthesis
   2890..2994    +  promoter       AmpR promoter: bla
   2996..3353    +  promoter       SV40 promoter: SV40 enhancer and early promoter
   3388..4182    +  CDS            NeoR/KanR: aminoglycoside phosphotransferase from Tn5; aph(3')-II (or nptII); confers resistance to neomycin, kanamycin, and G418 (Geneticin®)
   4203..4355    +  CDS            ble (fragment): BLE_KLEPN - Experimental evidence at protein level: Swiss-Prot protein existence level 1. Binding protein with a strong affinity to the bleomycin family of antibiotics. Binds to CL990; an antimitotic-antibiotic compound. From Klebsiella pneumoniae.
   4414..4461    +  polyA_signal   HSV TK poly(A) signal: herpes simplex virus thymidine kinase polyadenylation signal (Cole and Stacy, 1985)
   4552..4568    -  polyA_signal   bGH poly(A) signal (fragment): bovine growth hormone polyadenylation signal
   4790..5378    +  rep_origin     ori: high-copy-number ColE1/pMB1/pBR322/pUC origin of replication
