[The description below was written by a language model from this plasmid's Addgene catalogue record and pLannotate feature annotations shown in this document.]
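Description:
pECFP-C1-PHF13∆NTD (del21-70) is a mammalian expression plasmid of about 5.5 kb built on the pECFP-C1 backbone. It encodes human PHF13 (also known as PHF5 or SPOC1), a chromatin-modulating protein, lacking part of its N-terminal domain and fused to enhanced cyan fluorescent protein. The plasmid replicates in E. coli at high copy from a ColE1/pUC-type origin and is selected with kanamycin. Resistance comes from a single Tn5 aminoglycoside phosphotransferase (NeoR/KanR) gene placed behind tandem bacterial (bla) and SV40 early promoters and terminated by an HSV TK polyadenylation signal. The same marker can therefore support G418 selection in mammalian cells. An f1 origin is also present. Short annotated fragments of ble, the bGH poly(A) signal and SV40 large T antigen appear to be backbone remnants rather than functional units.

The expression cassette is driven by the human CMV immediate-early enhancer and promoter. ECFP is encoded first, followed by residual multiple cloning site sequence acting as a linker, then the PHF13 coding fragment, so the fluorescent tag sits at the N terminus of the fusion. An SV40 polyadenylation signal ends the transcript. The roughly 750 bp insert carries a deletion of amino acids 21–70 together with a K20E substitution. The restriction sites used for cloning are not specified in the record.

The stated purpose is expression of this N-terminal domain deletion mutant in mammalian cells. The cyan tag allows the protein's localisation and behaviour to be followed by fluorescence microscopy. The associated study concerns how oligomerisation governs PHF13 chromatin affinity and function, so this mutant probably serves to test the contribution of the deleted region.
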