Addgene plasmid #246108: pECFP-C1-PHF13∆NTD (del21-70)
Purpose: Expression of human PHF13 with N terminal domain deletion fused to ECFP in mammalian cells
Depositing lab: Sarah Kinkley. Depositing organization: Max Planck Institute for Molecular Genetics. Publication: Differential oligomerization regulates PHF13 chromatin affinity and function. Rossi F, Magalhaes AP, Buschow R, Schubert T, Glaser L, Fontana A, Mai J, Staege H, Grimme A, Will H, Schriener S, Hnisz D, Vingron M, Chiariello AM, Kinkley S. Nucleic Acids Res. 2025 Jun 20;53(12):gkaf572. doi: 10.1093/nar/gkaf572. PubMed 40598901.
Backbone
  Vector backbone: pECFP-C1
  Vector type: Mammalian Expression
Growth in bacteria
  Bacterial resistance: Kanamycin, 50 μg/mL
  Growth temperature: 37°C
  Growth strain: DH5alpha
  Copy number: High Copy
Gene/Insert
  Gene/Insert name: PHF13∆NTD (del21-70)
  Species: H. sapiens (human)
  Insert size (bp): 753
  Mutation: del aa 21 - 70 , K20E
  Entrez Gene: PHF13 (a.k.a. PHF5, SPOC1)
  Tag / fusion protein: ECFP (N terminal on insert)
  Cloning method: Restriction Enzyme; 5′ cloning site Unspecified (unknown if destroyed)
  Sequencing primers: 5′ CGCAAATGGGCGGTAGGCGTG; 3′ CCTCTACAAATGTGGTATGGCTG
Terms and licenses: Academic/Nonprofit Terms; Industry Terms: Not Available to Industry
How to cite: pECFP-C1-PHF13∆NTD (del21-70) was a gift from Sarah Kinkley (Addgene plasmid # 246108 ; http://n2t.net/addgene:246108 ; RRID:Addgene_246108)
