>Addgene plasmid #246108 | pECFP-C1-PHF13∆NTD (del21-70) | depositor partial sequence | sequence record 483963 | Insert FWD
CTTTAGCAGAGCTGGTTTAGTGAACCGTCAGATCCGCTAGCGCTACCGGTCGCCACCATGGTGAGCAAGG
GCGAGGAGCTGTTCACCGGGGTGGTGCCCATCCTGGTCGAGCTGGACGGCGACGTAAACGGCCACAAGTT
CAGCGTGTCCGGCGAGGGCGAGGGCGATGCCACCTACGGCAAGCTGACCCTGAAGTTCATCTGCACCACC
GGCAAGCTGCCCGTGCCCTGGCCCACCCTCGTGACCACCCTGACCTGGGGCGTGCAGTGCTTCAGCCGCT
ACCCCGACCACATGAAGCAGCACGACTTCTTCAAGTCCGCCATGCCCGAAGGCTACGTCCAGGAGCGCAC
CATCTTCTTCAAGGACGACGGCAACTACAAGACCCGCGCCGAGGTGAAGTTCGAGGGCGACACCCTGGTG
AACCGCATCGAGCTGAAGGGCATCGACTTCAAGGAGGACGGCAACATCCTGGGGCACAAGCTGGAGTACA
ACTACATCAGCCACAACGTCTATATCACCGCCGACAAGCAGAAGAACGGCATCAAGGCCAACTTCAAGAT
CCGCCACAACATCGAGGACGGCAGCGTGCAGCTCGCCGACCACTACCAGCAGAACACCCCCATCGGCGAC
GGCCCCGTGCTGCTGCCCGACAACCACTACCTGAGCACCCAGTCCGCCCTGAGCAAAGACCCCAACGAGA
AGCGCGATCACATGGTCCTGCTGGAGTTCGTGACCGCCGCCGGGATCACTCTCGGCATGGACGAGCTGTA
CAAGTCCGGACTCAGATCTCGAGCTCAAGCTTCGAATTCTGCAGTCGACGGTACCGCGGGCCCGGGATCC
ATGGACTCTGACTCTTGCGCCGCCGCCTTCCACCCGGAGGAATACTCCCCCAGTTGCGAGGACGCGGGTT
TCTCAGACATCGCGTCCTCAGTGCCCTTGCCAGTCTCTGACCGCTGCTTTAGCCACCTGCAGCCTACTCT
CTTGCAGCGAGCCAAGCCCAGTAACTTCCTGCTGGACAGAAAGAAAACGGACAAGCTGAAGAAGA
