>Addgene plasmid #246108 | pECFP-C1-PHF13∆NTD (del21-70) | depositor partial sequence | sequence record 483964 | Insert RV
GGCGACACCCTGTGAACCGCATCGAGCTGAAGGGCATCGACTTCAAGGAGGACGGCAACATCCTGGGGCA
CAAGCTGGAGTACAACTACATCAGCCACAACGTCTATATCACCGCCGACAAGCAGAAGAACGGCATCAAG
GCCAACTTCAAGATCCGCCACAACATCGAGGACGGCAGCGTGCAGCTCGCCGACCACTACCAGCAGAACA
CCCCCATCGGCGACGGCCCCGTGCTGCTGCCCGACAACCACTACCTGAGCACCCAGTCCGCCCTGAGCAA
AGACCCCAACGAGAAGCGCGATCACATGGTCCTGCTGGAGTTCGTGACCGCCGCCGGGATCACTCTCGGC
ATGGACGAGCTGTACAAGTCCGGACTCAGATCTCGAGCTCAAGCTTCGAATTCTGCAGTCGACGGTACCG
CGGGCCCGGGATCCATGGACTCTGACTCTTGCGCCGCCGCCTTCCACCCGGAGGAATACTCCCCCAGTTG
CGAGGACGCGGGTTTCTCAGACATCGCGTCCTCAGTGCCCTTGCCAGTCTCTGACCGCTGCTTTAGCCAC
CTGCAGCCTACTCTCTTGCAGCGAGCCAAGCCCAGTAACTTCCTGCTGGACAGAAAGAAAACGGACAAGC
TGAAGAAGAAGAAGAAGAGGAAGCGCAGGGACAGTGATGCGCCTGGGAAAGAGGGGTACAGGGGGGGCTT
GCTGAAGCTGGAAGCCGCTGACCCCTACGTGGAGACCCCCACGAGTCCCACCTTGCAGGATATCCCCCAG
GCTCCCAGCGACCCCTGCTCGGGCTGGGACTCCGATACTCCCTCGAGTGGATCTTGTGCCACTGTGTCAC
CTGATCAGGTCAAAGAAATAAAAACTGAAGGCAAACGGACTATCGTCCGGCAGGGAAAGCAGGTGGTGTT
CCGAGATGAGGACAGCACTGGCAATGATGAGGACATCATGGTGGACTCAGATGACGATTCCTGGGACCTC
GTGACCTGCTTCTGCATGAAGCCATTTGCCGGCCGCCCCATGATCGAGTGTAATGAGTGCCACACCTGGA
TTCACCTGTCCTGTGCGAAAATCCGGAAATCCAATGTTCCAGAAGTGTTTGTCTGCCAAAAGTGCCGGGA
CTCCAAGTTTGACATCCGCCGTTCCAACCGCTCGCGGACGGGCTCCCGGAAGCTGTTCCTGGACTGACCG
GATCCACCGGATCTAGAAAC
